Addgene plasmid #100603: pDONOR-tagBFP-PSM-EGFP
Purpose: (Empty Backbone) Donor scaffold with EGFP positive selection module, and tagBFP negative selection module
Depositing lab: Jens Schwamborn. Depositing organization: University of Luxembourg. Publication: FACS-Assisted CRISPR-Cas9 Genome Editing Facilitates Parkinson's Disease Modeling. Arias-Fuenzalida J, Jarazo J, Qing X, Walter J, Gomez-Giro G, Nickels SL, Zaehres H, Scholer HR, Schwamborn JC. Stem Cell Reports. 2017 Nov 14;9(5):1423-1431. doi: 10.1016/j.stemcr.2017.08.026. Epub 2017 Oct 5. PubMed 28988985.
Backbone
  Vector backbone: pUC-AMPr based
  Backbone size (bp): 2898
  Modifications to backbone: Insert NSM (negative selection module) and HpaI flanked PSM (ITR positive selection module ITR)
  Vector type: Synthetic Biology
  Selectable markers: Puromycin
  Tag / fusion protein: tagBFP; EGFP-T2A-Puro
Growth in bacteria
  Bacterial resistance: Ampicillin, 100 μg/mL
  Growth temperature: 37°C
  Growth strain: DH5alpha
  Copy number: High Copy
Gene/Insert
  Cloning method: Gibson Cloning
Terms and licenses: Academic/Nonprofit Terms; Industry Terms: Not Available to Industry
How to cite: pDONOR-tagBFP-PSM-EGFP was a gift from Jens Schwamborn (Addgene plasmid # 100603 ; http://n2t.net/addgene:100603 ; RRID:Addgene_100603)
