[The description below was written by a language model from this plasmid's Addgene catalogue record and pLannotate feature annotations shown in this document.]
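Description:
pDONOR-tagBFP-PSM-EGFP is an empty donor scaffold for homology-directed genome editing in mammalian cells, built on a high-copy pUC-type backbone. It is propagated in E. coli through the ColE1/pUC origin and selected with ampicillin (AmpR under its bla promoter). The backbone also retains an f1 origin, lac promoter/operator remnants with a lacZα fragment, and flanking T7 and T3 promoters. No gene insert is present. The record indicates Gibson assembly as the cloning method, so users are presumably expected to add their own locus-specific homology arms, although the arm insertion sites are not annotated in the feature table.

The payload consists of two independent CAG-type expression cassettes, each made of a CMV enhancer, chicken β-actin promoter, chimeric intron and rabbit β-globin polyadenylation signal. The first drives TagBFP and serves as the negative selection module. The second is the positive selection module and drives EGFP linked through a T2A peptide to puromycin N-acetyltransferase, so a single transcript provides both green fluorescence and puromycin resistance. According to the catalogue entry this module is flanked by ITRs and HpaI sites. The ITRs are not picked up in the annotation and the record does not state their type, though such repeats generally allow later excision of a cassette by a transposase.

The design logic is that correctly targeted integration carries only the positive module into the genome, giving EGFP-positive, puromycin-resistant cells. Random integration of the whole plasmid also brings in TagBFP, so those blue cells can be excluded. The associated publication describes this FACS-assisted CRISPR-Cas9 editing approach for Parkinson's disease modelling in stem cells.
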