Features (pLannotate 1.2.2; 24 found; start..end, strand, type, name):
     75..378     +  enhancer       CMV enhancer: human cytomegalovirus immediate early enhancer
    381..659     +  promoter       chicken β-actin promoter: No description available
    660..1668    +  intron         chimeric intron: chimera between introns from chicken β-actin and rabbit β-globin
   1727..2428    +  CDS            TagBFP: monomeric blue fluorescent protein mammalian codon-optimized
   2430..2501    +  CDS            HBB (fragment): HBB_PONPY - Experimental evidence at transcript level: Swiss-Prot protein existence level 2. Involved in oxygen transport from the lung to the various peripheral tissues. From Pongo pygmaeus (Bornean orangutan).
   2572..2627    +  polyA_signal   β-globin poly(A) signal: rabbit β-globin polyadenylation signal (Gil and Proudfoot, 1987)
   3370..3673    +  enhancer       CMV enhancer: human cytomegalovirus immediate early enhancer
   3676..3954    +  promoter       chicken β-actin promoter: No description available
   3955..4963    +  intron         chimeric intron: chimera between introns from chicken β-actin and rabbit β-globin
   5022..5738    +  CDS            EGFP: EGFP is a basic (constitutively fluorescent) green fluorescent protein published in 1996, derived from Aequorea victoria. It is reported to be a rapidly-maturing weak dimer with moderate acid sensitivity.
   5793..6389    +  CDS            PuroR: puromycin N-acetyltransferase; pac from Streptomyces alboniger; confers resistance to puromycin
   6391..6462    +  CDS            HBB (fragment): HBB_PONPY - Experimental evidence at transcript level: Swiss-Prot protein existence level 2. Involved in oxygen transport from the lung to the various peripheral tissues. From Pongo pygmaeus (Bornean orangutan).
   6533..6588    +  polyA_signal   β-globin poly(A) signal: rabbit β-globin polyadenylation signal (Gil and Proudfoot, 1987)
   7231..7249    -  promoter       T3 promoter: promoter for bacteriophage T3 RNA polymerase
   7294..7310    -  protein_bind   lac operator: The lac repressor binds to the lac operator to inhibit transcription in E. coli. This inhibition can be relieved by adding lactose or isopropyl-β-D-thiogalactopyranoside (IPTG). lac repressor encoded by lacI
   7318..7348    -  promoter       lac promoter: promoter for the E. coli lac operon
   7363..7384    -  protein_bind   CAP binding site: CAP binding activates transcription in the presence of cAMP. E. coli catabolite activator protein
   7397..7489    -  CDS            lacI (fragment): lac repressor; lacI; The lac repressor binds to the lac operator to inhibit transcription in E. coli. This inhibition can be relieved by adding lactose or isopropyl-β-D-thiogalactopyranoside (IPTG).
   7621..8209    +  rep_origin     ori: high-copy-number ColE1/pMB1/pBR322/pUC origin of replication
   8431..9291    -  CDS            AmpR: β-lactamase; bla; confers resistance to ampicillin, carbenicillin, and related antibiotics
   9292..9396    -  promoter       AmpR promoter: bla
   9449..9877    -  rep_origin     f1 ori (sequence partly withheld): f1 bacteriophage origin of replication; arrow indicates direction of (+) strand synthesis
   9882..10037   -  CDS            lacZα (fragment): LacZα fragment of β-galactosidase; lacZ fragment
  10045..10063   +  promoter       T7 promoter: promoter for bacteriophage T7 RNA polymerase
>Addgene plasmid #100603 | pDONOR-tagBFP-PSM-EGFP | depositor full sequence | sequence record 193021 | pDONOR-tagBFP-PSM-EGFP sequence 10083 bps
CATTGATTATTGACTAGTTATTAATAGTAATCAATTACGGGGTCATTAGTTCATAGCCCATATATGGAGT
TCCGCGTTACATAACTTACGGTAAATGGCCCGCCTGGCTGACCGCCCAACGACCCCCGCCCATTGACGTC
AATAATGACGTATGTTCCCATAGTAACGCCAATAGGGACTTTCCATTGACGTCAATGGGTGGAGTATTTA
CGGTAAACTGCCCACTTGGCAGTACATCAAGTGTATCATATGCCAAGTACGCCCCCTATTGACGTCAATG
ACGGTAAATGGCCCGCCTGGCATTATGCCCAGTACATGACCTTATGGGACTTTCCTACTTGGCAGTACAT
CTACGTATTAGTCATCGCTATTACCATGGGTCGAGGTGAGCCCCACGTTCTGCTTCACTCTCCCCATCTC
CCCCCCCTCCCCACCCCCAATTTTGTATTTATTTATTTTTTAATTATTTTGTGCAGCGATGGGGGCGGGG
GGGGGGGGGGGGGCGCGCGCCAGGCGGGGCGGGGCGGGGCGAGGGGCGGGGCGGGGCGAGGCGGAGAGGT
GCGGCGGCAGCCAATCAGAGCGGCGCGCTCCGAAAGTTTCCTTTTATGGCGAGGCGGCGGCGGCGGCGGC
CCTATAAAAAGCGAAGCGCGCGGCGGGCGGGAGTCGCTGCGTTGCCTTCGCCCCGTGCCCCGCTCCGCGC
CGCCTCGCGCCGCCCGCCCCGGCTCTGACTGACCGCGTTACTCCCACAGGTGAGCGGGCGGGACGGCCCT
TCTCCTCCGGGCTGTAATTAGCGCTTGGTTTAATGACGGCTCGTTTCTTTTCTGTGGCTGCGTGAAAGCC
TTAAAGGGCTCCGGGAGGGCCCTTTGTGCGGGGGGGAGCGGCTCGGGGGGTGCGTGCGTGTGTGTGTGCG
TGGGGAGCGCCGCGTGCGGCCCGCGCTGCCCGGCGGCTGTGAGCGCTGCGGGCGCGGCGCGGGGCTTTGT
GCGCTCCGCGTGTGCGCGAGGGGAGCGCGGCCGGGGGCGGTGCCCCGCGGTGCGGGGGGGCTGCGAGGGG
AACAAAGGCTGCGTGCGGGGTGTGTGCGTGGGGGGGTGAGCAGGGGGTGTGGGCGCGGCGGTCGGGCTGT
AACCCCCCCCTGCACCCCCCTCCCCGAGTTGCTGAGCACGGCCCGGCTTCGGGTGCGGGGCTCCGTGCGG
GGCGTGGCGCGGGGCTCGCCGTGCCGGGCGGGGGGTGGCGGCAGGTGGGGGTGCCGGGCGGGGCGGGGCC
GCCTCGGGCCGGGGAGGGCTCGGGGGAGGGGCGCGGCGGCCCCGGAGCGCCGGCGGCTGTCGAGGCGCGG
CGAGCCGCAGCCATTGCCTTTTATGGTAATCGTGCGAGAGGGCGCAGGGACTTCCTTTGTCCCAAATCTG
GCGGAGCCGAAATCTGGGAGGCGCCGCCGCACCCCCTCTAGCGGGCGCGGGCGAAGCGGTGCGGCGCCGG
CAGGAAGGAAATGGGCGGGGAGGGCCTTCGTGCGTCGCCGCGCCGCCGTCCCCTTCTCCATCTCCAGCCT
CGGGGCTGCCGCAGGGGGACGGCTGCCTTCGGGGGGGACGGGGCAGGGCGGGGTTCGGCTTCTGGCGTGT
GACCGGCGGCTCTAGAGCCTCTGCTAACCATGTTCATGCCTTCTTCTTTTTCCTACAGCTCCTGGGCAAC
GTGCTGGTTATTGTGCTGTCTCATCATTTTGGCAAAGGCCGCCACCATGAGCGAGCTGATTAAGGAGAAC
ATGCACATGAAGCTGTACATGGAGGGCACCGTGGACAACCATCACTTCAAGTGCACATCCGAGGGCGAAG
GCAAGCCCTACGAGGGCACCCAGACCATGAGAATCAAGGTGGTCGAGGGCGGCCCTCTCCCCTTCGCCTT
CGACATCCTGGCTACTAGCTTCCTCTACGGCAGCAAGACCTTCATCAACCACACCCAGGGCATCCCCGAC
TTCTTCAAGCAGTCCTTCCCTGAGGGCTTCACATGGGAGAGAGTCACCACATACGAAGACGGGGGCGTGC
TGACCGCTACCCAGGACACCAGCCTCCAGGACGGCTGCCTCATCTACAACGTCAAGATCAGAGGGGTGAA
CTTCACATCCAACGGCCCTGTGATGCAGAAGAAAACACTCGGCTGGGAGGCCTTCACCGAGACGCTGTAC
CCCGCTGACGGCGGCCTGGAAGGCAGAAACGACATGGCCCTGAAGCTCGTGGGCGGGAGCCATCTGATCG
CAAACATCAAGACCACATATAGATCCAAGAAACCCGCTAAGAACCTCAAGATGCCTGGCGTCTACTATGT
GGACTACAGACTGGAAAGAATCAAGGAGGCCAACAACGAGACCTACGTCGAGCAGCACGAGGTGGCAGTG
GCCAGATACTGCGACCTCCCTAGCAAACTGGGGCACAAGCTTAATTAACACTCCTCAGGTGCAGGCTGCC
TATCAGAAGGTGGTGGCTGGTGTGGCCAATGCCCTGGCTCACAAATACCACTGAGATCTTTTTCCCTCTG
CCAAAAATTATGGGGACATCATGAAGCCCCTTGAGCATCTGACTTCTGGCTAATAAAGGAAATTTATTTT
CATTGCAATAGTGTGTTGGAATTTTTTGTGTCTCTCACTCGGAAGGACATATGGGAGGGCAAATCATTTA
AAACATCAGAATGAGTATTTGGTTTAGAGTTTGGCAACATATGCCATATGCTGGCTGCCATGAACAAAGG
TGGCTATAAAGAGGTCATCAGTATATGAAACAGCCCCCTGCTGTCCATTCCTTATTCCATAGAAAAGCCT
TGACTTGAGGTTAGATTTTTTTTATATTTTGTTTTGTGTTATTTTTTTCTTTAACATCCCTAAAATTTTC
CTTACATGTTTTACTAGCCAGATTTTTCCTCCTCTCCTGACTACTCCCAGTCATAGCTGTCCCTCTTCTC
TTATGGAGATCCCTCGACCTGCAGCCCAAGCTTGGATCCCCTAGGTTAACCCTAGAAAGATAGTCTGCGT
AAAATTGACGCATGCATTCTTGAAATATTGCTCTCTCTTTCTAAATAGCGCGAATCCGTCGCTGTGCATT
TAGGACATCTCAGTCGCCGCTTGGAGCTCCCGTGAGGCGTGCTTGTCAATGCGGTAAGTGTCACTGATTT
TGAACTATAACGACCGCGTGAGTCAAAATGACGCATGATTATCTTTTACGTGACTTTTAAGATTTAACTC
ATACGATAATTATATTGTTATTTCATGTTCTACTTACGTGATAACTTATTATATATATATTTTCTTGTTA
TAGATATCAACTAGAATGCTAGTTATTAATAGTAATCAATTACGGGGTCATTAGTTCATAGCCCATATAT
GGAGTTCCGCGTTACATAACTTACGGTAAATGGCCCGCCTGGCTGACCGCCCAACGACCCCCGCCCATTG
ACGTCAATAATGACGTATGTTCCCATAGTAACGCCAATAGGGACTTTCCATTGACGTCAATGGGTGGAGT
ATTTACGGTAAACTGCCCACTTGGCAGTACATCAAGTGTATCATATGCCAAGTACGCCCCCTATTGACGT
CAATGACGGTAAATGGCCCGCCTGGCATTATGCCCAGTACATGACCTTATGGGACTTTCCTACTTGGCAG
TACATCTACGTATTAGTCATCGCTATTACCATGGGTCGAGGTGAGCCCCACGTTCTGCTTCACTCTCCCC
ATCTCCCCCCCCTCCCCACCCCCAATTTTGTATTTATTTATTTTTTAATTATTTTGTGCAGCGATGGGGG
CGGGGGGGGGGGGGGGGGCGCGCGCCAGGCGGGGCGGGGCGGGGCGAGGGGCGGGGCGGGGCGAGGCGGA
GAGGTGCGGCGGCAGCCAATCAGAGCGGCGCGCTCCGAAAGTTTCCTTTTATGGCGAGGCGGCGGCGGCG
GCGGCCCTATAAAAAGCGAAGCGCGCGGCGGGCGGGAGTCGCTGCGTTGCCTTCGCCCCGTGCCCCGCTC
CGCGCCGCCTCGCGCCGCCCGCCCCGGCTCTGACTGACCGCGTTACTCCCACAGGTGAGCGGGCGGGACG
GCCCTTCTCCTCCGGGCTGTAATTAGCGCTTGGTTTAATGACGGCTCGTTTCTTTTCTGTGGCTGCGTGA
AAGCCTTAAAGGGCTCCGGGAGGGCCCTTTGTGCGGGGGGGAGCGGCTCGGGGGGTGCGTGCGTGTGTGT
GTGCGTGGGGAGCGCCGCGTGCGGCCCGCGCTGCCCGGCGGCTGTGAGCGCTGCGGGCGCGGCGCGGGGC
TTTGTGCGCTCCGCGTGTGCGCGAGGGGAGCGCGGCCGGGGGCGGTGCCCCGCGGTGCGGGGGGGCTGCG
AGGGGAACAAAGGCTGCGTGCGGGGTGTGTGCGTGGGGGGGTGAGCAGGGGGTGTGGGCGCGGCGGTCGG
GCTGTAACCCCCCCCTGCACCCCCCTCCCCGAGTTGCTGAGCACGGCCCGGCTTCGGGTGCGGGGCTCCG
TGCGGGGCGTGGCGCGGGGCTCGCCGTGCCGGGCGGGGGGTGGCGGCAGGTGGGGGTGCCGGGCGGGGCG
GGGCCGCCTCGGGCCGGGGAGGGCTCGGGGGAGGGGCGCGGCGGCCCCGGAGCGCCGGCGGCTGTCGAGG
CGCGGCGAGCCGCAGCCATTGCCTTTTATGGTAATCGTGCGAGAGGGCGCAGGGACTTCCTTTGTCCCAA
ATCTGGCGGAGCCGAAATCTGGGAGGCGCCGCCGCACCCCCTCTAGCGGGCGCGGGCGAAGCGGTGCGGC
GCCGGCAGGAAGGAAATGGGCGGGGAGGGCCTTCGTGCGTCGCCGCGCCGCCGTCCCCTTCTCCATCTCC
AGCCTCGGGGCTGCCGCAGGGGGACGGCTGCCTTCGGGGGGGACGGGGCAGGGCGGGGTTCGGCTTCTGG
CGTGTGACCGGCGGCTCTAGAGCCTCTGCTAACCATGTTCATGCCTTCTTCTTTTTCCTACAGCTCCTGG
GCAACGTGCTGGTTGTTGTGCTGTCTCATCATTTTGGCAAAGGCCGCCACCATGGTGAGCAAGGGCGAGG
AGCTGTTCACCGGGGTGGTGCCCATCCTGGTCGAGCTGGACGGCGACGTAAACGGCCACAAGTTCAGCGT
GTCCGGCGAGGGCGAGGGCGATGCCACCTACGGCAAGCTGACCCTGAAGTTCATCTGCACCACCGGCAAG
CTGCCCGTGCCCTGGCCCACCCTCGTGACCACCCTGACCTACGGCGTGCAGTGCTTCAGCCGCTACCCCG
ACCACATGAAGCAGCACGACTTCTTCAAGTCCGCCATGCCCGAAGGCTACGTCCAGGAGCGCACCATCTT
CTTCAAGGACGACGGCAACTACAAGACCCGCGCCGAGGTGAAGTTCGAGGGCGACACCCTGGTGAACCGC
ATCGAGCTGAAGGGCATCGACTTCAAGGAGGACGGCAACATCCTGGGGCACAAGCTGGAGTACAACTACA
ACAGCCACAACGTCTATATCATGGCCGACAAGCAGAAGAACGGCATCAAGGTGAACTTCAAGATCCGCCA
CAACATCGAGGACGGCAGCGTGCAGCTCGCCGACCACTACCAGCAGAACACCCCCATCGGCGACGGCCCC
GTGCTGCTGCCCGACAACCACTACCTGAGCACCCAGTCCGCCCTGAGCAAAGACCCCAACGAGAAGCGCG
ATCACATGGTCCTGCTGGAGTTCGTGACCGCCGCCGGGATCACTCTCGGCATGGACGAGCTGTACAAGGA
GGGCAGAGGAAGTCTTCTAACATGCGGTGACGTGGAGGAGAATCCCGGCCCTACCGAGTACAAGCCCACG
GTGCGCCTCGCCACCCGCGACGACGTCCCCCGGGCCGTACGCACCCTCGCCGCCGCGTTCGCCGACTACC
CCGCCACGCGCCACACCGTCGACCCGGACCGCCACATCGAGCGGGTCACCGAGCTGCAAGAACTCTTCCT
CACGCGCGTCGGGCTCGACATCGGCAAGGTGTGGGTCGCGGACGACGGCGCCGCGGTGGCGGTCTGGACC
ACGCCGGAGAGCGTCGAAGCGGGGGCGGTGTTCGCCGAGATCGGCCCGCGCATGGCCGAGTTGAGCGGTT
CCCGGCTGGCCGCGCAGCAACAGATGGAAGGCCTCCTGGCGCCGCACCGGCCCAAGGAGCCCGCGTGGTT
CCTGGCCACCGTCGGCGTCTCGCCCGACCACCAGGGCAAGGGTCTGGGCAGCGCCGTCGTGCTCCCCGGA
GTGGAGGCGGCCGAGCGCGCCGGGGTGCCCGCCTTCCTGGAGACCTCCGCGCCCCGCAACCTCCCCTTCT
ACGAGCGGCTCGGCTTCACCGTCACCGCCGACGTCGAGGTGCCCGAAGGACCGCGCACCTGGTGCATGAC
CCGCAAGCCCGGTGCCTGACACTCCTCAGGTGCAGGCTGCCTATCAGAAGGTGGTGGCTGGTGTGGCCAA
TGCCCTGGCTCACAAATACCACTGAGATCTTTTTCCCTCTGCCAAAAATTATGGGGACATCATGAAGCCC
CTTGAGCATCTGACTTCTGGCTAATAAAGGAAATTTATTTTCATTGCAATAGTGTGTTGGAATTTTTTGT
GTCTCTCACTCGGAAGGACATATGGGAGGGCAAATCATTTAAAACATCAGAATGAGTATTTGGTTTAGAG
TTTGGCAACATATGCCCATATGCTGGCTGCCATGAACAAAGGTTGGCTATAAAGAGGTCATCAGTATATG
AAACAGCCCCCTGCTGTCCATTCCTTATTCCATAGAAAAGCCTTGACTTGAGGTTAGATTTTTTTTATAT
TTTGTTTTGTGTTATTTTTTTCTTTAACATCCCTAAAATTTTCCTTACATGTTTTACTAGCCAGATTTTT
CCTCCTCTCCTGACTACTCCCAGTCATAGCTGTCCCTCTTCTCTTATGGAGATCCCTCGACCTGCAGCCC
AAGCTTGGATCCCTCGACTTTTGTTACTTTATAGAAGAAATTTTGAGTTTTTGTTTTTTTTTAATAAATA
AATAAACATAAATAAATTGTTTGTTGAATTTATTATTAGTATGTAAGTGTAAATATAATAAAACTTAATA
TCTATTCAAATTAATAAATAAACCTCGATATACAGACCGATAAAACACATGCGTCAATTTTACGCATGAT
TATCTTTAACGTACGTCACAATATGATTATCTTTCTAGGGTTAACCTAGTATACGCGTATGCGGCCGCTT
AATTAATCCAGCTTTTGTTCCCTTTAGTGAGGGTTAATTGCGCGCTTGGCGTAATCATGGTCATAGCTGT
TTCCTGTGTGAAATTGTTATCCGCTCACAATTCCACACAACATACGAGCCGGAAGCATAAAGTGTAAAGC
CTGGGGTGCCTAATGAGTGAGCTAACTCACATTAATTGCGTTGCGCTCACTGCCCGCTTTCCAGTCGGGA
AACCTGTCGTGCCAGCTGCATTAATGAATCGGCCAACGCGCGGGGAGAGGCGGTTTGCGTATTGGGCGCT
TAAAACTTCATTTTTAATTTAAAAGGATCTAGGTGAAGATCCTTTTTGATAATCTCATGACCAAAATCCC
TTAACGTGAGTTTTCGTTCCACTGAGCGTCAGACCCCGTAGAAAAGATCAAAGGATCTTCTTGAGATCCT
TTTTTTCTGCGCGTAATCTGCTGCTTGCAAACAAAAAAACCACCGCTACCAGCGGTGGTTTGTTTGCCGG
ATCAAGAGCTACCAACTCTTTTTCCGAAGGTAACTGGCTTCAGCAGAGCGCAGATACCAAATACTGTCCT
TCTAGTGTAGCCGTAGTTAGGCCACCACTTCAAGAACTCTGTAGCACCGCCTACATACCTCGCTCTGCTA
ATCCTGTTACCAGTGGCTGCTGCCAGTGGCGATAAGTCGTGTCTTACCGGGTTGGACTCAAGACGATAGT
TACCGGATAAGGCGCAGCGGTCGGGCTGAACGGGGGGTTCGTGCACACAGCCCAGCTTGGAGCGAACGAC
CTACACCGAACTGAGATACCTACAGCGTGAGCTATGAGAAAGCGCCACGCTTCCCGAAGGGAGAAAGGCG
GACAGGTATCCGGTAAGCGGCAGGGTCGGAACAGGAGAGCGCACGAGGGAGCTTCCAGGGGGAAACGCCT
GGTATCTTTATAGTCCTGTCGGGTTTCGCCACCTCTGACTTGAGCGTCGATTTTTGTGATGCTCGTCAGG
GGGGCGGAGCCTATGGAAAAACGCCAGCAACGCGGCCTTTTTACGGTTCCTGGGCTTTTGCTGGCCTTTT
GCTCACATGTTCTTTCCTGCGTTATCCCCTGATTCTGTGGATAACCGTATTACCGCCTTTGAGTGAGCTG
ATACCGCTCGCCGCAGCCGAACGACCGAGCGCAGCGAGTCAGTGAGCGAGGAAGCGGAAGAATCAATCTA
AAGTATATATGAGTAAACTTGGTCTGACAGTTACCAATGCTTAATCAGTGAGGCACCTATCTCAGCGATC
TGTCTATTTCGTTCATCCATAGTTGCCTGACTCCCCGTCGTGTAGATAACTACGATACGGGAGGGCTTAC
CATCTGGCCCCAGTGCTGCAATGATACCGCGAGACCCACGCTCACCGGCTCCAGATTTATCAGCAATAAA
CCAGCCAGCCGGAAGGGCCGAGCGCAGAAGTGGTCCTGCAACTTTATCCGCCTCCATCCAGTCTATTAAT
TGTTGCCGGGAAGCTAGAGTAAGTAGTTCGCCAGTTAATAGTTTGCGCAACGTTGTTGCCATTGCTACAG
GCATCGTGGTGTCACGCTCGTCGTTTGGTATGGCTTCATTCAGCTCCGGTTCCCAACGATCAAGGCGAGT
TACATGATCCCCCATGTTGTGCAAAAAAGCGGTTAGCTCCTTCGGTCCTCCGATCGTTGTCAGAAGTAAG
TTGGCCGCAGTGTTATCACTCATGGTTATGGCAGCACTGCATAATTCTCTTACTGTCATGCCATCCGTAA
GATGCTTTTCTGTGACTGGTGAGTACTCAACCAAGTCATTCTGAGAATAGTGTATGCGGCGACCGAGTTG
CTCTTGCCCGGCGTCAATACGGGATAATACCGCGCCACATAGCAGAACTTTAAAAGTGCTCATCATTGGA
AAACGTTCTTCGGGGCGAAAACTCTCAAGGATCTTACCGCTGTTGAGATCCAGTTCGATGTAACCCACTC
GTGCACCCAACTGATCTTCAGCATCTTTTACTTTCACCAGCGTTTCTGGGTGAGCAAAAACAGGAAGGCA
AAATGCCGCAAAAAAGGGAATAAGGGCGACACGGAAATGTTGAATACTCATACTCTTCCTTTTTCAATAT
TATTGAAGCATTTATCAGGGTTATTGTCTCATGAGCGGATACATATTTGAATGTATTTAGAAAAATAAAC
AAATAGGGGTTCCGCGCACATTTCCCCGAAAAGTGCCACCTAAATTGTAAGCGTTAATATTTTGTTAAAA
TTCGCGTTAAATTTTTGTTAAATCAGCTCATTTTTTAACCAATAGGCCGAAATCGGCAAAATCCCTTATA
AATCAAAAGAATAGACCGAGATAGGGT
[37 nt withheld, positions 9548-9584]
AAAGAACGTGGACTCCAACGTCAAAGG
[49 nt withheld, positions 9612-9660]
T
[91 nt withheld, positions 9662-9752]
G
[124 nt withheld, positions 9754-9877]
CCCATTCGCCATTCAGGCTGCGCAACTGTTGGGAAGGGCGATCGGTGCGGGCCTCTTCGCTATTACGCCA
GCTGGCGAAAGGGGGATGTGCTGCAAGGCGATTAAGTTGGGTAACGCCAGGGTTTTCCCAGTCACGACGT
TGTAAAACGACGGCCAGTGAGCGCGCGTAATACGACTCACTATAGGGCGAATTGGGGCGCGCCATT
