>Addgene plasmid #100603 | pDONOR-tagBFP-PSM-EGFP | addgene partial sequence | sequence record 204846 | Addgene Partial NGS Result
GGGCAACGTGCTGGTTATTGTGCTGTCTCATCATTTTGGCAAAGGCCGCCACCATGAGCGAGCTGATTAA
GGAGAACATGCACATGAAGCTGTACATGGAGGGCACCGTGGACAACCATCACTTCAAGTGCACATCCGAG
GGCGAAGGCAAGCCCTACGAGGGCACCCAGACCATGAGAATCAAGGTGGTCGAGGGCGGCCCTCTCCCCT
TCGCCTTCGACATCCTGGCTACTAGCTTCCTCTACGGCAGCAAGACCTTCATCAACCACACCCAGGGCAT
CCCCGACTTCTTCAAGCAGTCCTTCCCTGAGGGCTTCACATGGGAGAGAGTCACCACATACGAAGACGGG
GGCGTGCTGACCGCTACCCAGGACACCAGCCTCCAGGACGGCTGCCTCATCTACAACGTCAAGATCAGAG
GGGTGAACTTCACATCCAACGGCCCTGTGATGCAGAAGAAAACACTCGGCTGGGAGGCCTTCACCGAGAC
GCTGTACCCCGCTGACGGCGGCCTGGAAGGCAGAAACGACATGGCCCTGAAGCTCGTGGGCGGGAGCCAT
CTGATCGCAAACATCAAGACCACATATAGATCCAAGAAACCCGCTAAGAACCTCAAGATGCCTGGCGTCT
ACTATGTGGACTACAGACTGGAAAGAATCAAGGAGGCCAACAACGAGACCTACGTCGAGCAGCACGAGGT
GGCAGTGGCCAGATACTGCGACCTCCCTAGCAAACTGGGGCACAAGCTTAATTAACACTCCTCAGGTGCA
GGCTGCCTATCAGAAGGTGGTGGCTGGTGTGGCCAATGCCCTGGCTCACAAATACCACTGAGATCTTTTT
CCCTCTGCCAAAAATTATGGGGACATCATGAAGCCCCTTGAGCATCTGACTTCTGGCTAATAAAGGAAAT
TTATTTTCATTGCAATAGTGTGTTGGAATTTTTTGTGTCTCTCACTCGGAAGGACATATGGGAGGGCAAA
TCATTTAAAACATCAGAATGAGTATTTGGTTTAGAGTTTGGCAACATATGCCCATATGCTGGCTGCCATG
AACAAAGGTTGGCTATAAAGAGGTCATCAGTATATGAAACAGCCCCCTGCTGTCCATTCCTTATTCCATA
GAAAAGCCTTGACTTGAGGTTAGATTTTTTTTATATTTTGTTTTGTGTTATTTTTTTCTTTAACATCCCT
AAAATTTTCCTTACATGTTTTACTAGCCAGATTTTTCCTCCTCTCCTGACTACTCCCAGTCATAGCTGTC
CCTCTTCTCTTATGGAGATCCCTCGACCTGCAGCCCAAGCTTGGATCCCCTAGGTTAACCCTAGAAAGAT
AGTCTGCGTAAAATTGACGCATGCATTCTTGAAATATTGCTCTCTCTTTCTAAATAGCGCGAATCCGTCG
CTGTGCATTTAGGACATCTCAGTCGCCGCTTGGAGCTCCCGTGAGGCGTGCTTGTCAATGCGGTAAGTGT
CACTGATTTTGAACTATAACGACCGCGTGAGTCAAAATGACGCATGATTATCTTTTACGTGACTTTTAAG
ATTTAACTCATACGATAATTATATTGTTATTTCATGTTCTACTTACGTGATAACTTATTATATATATATT
TTCTTGTTATAGATATCAACTAGAATGCTAGTTATTAATAGTAATCAATTACGGGGTCATTAGTTCATAG
CCCATATATGG
