>Addgene plasmid #100603 | pDONOR-tagBFP-PSM-EGFP | addgene partial sequence | sequence record 204847 | Addgene Partial NGS Result
ATGGTGAGCAAGGGCGAGGAGCTGTTCACCGGGGTGGTGCCCATCCTGGTCGAGCTGGACGGCGACGTAA
ACGGCCACAAGTTCAGCGTGTCCGGCGAGGGCGAGGGCGATGCCACCTACGGCAAGCTGACCCTGAAGTT
CATCTGCACCACCGGCAAGCTGCCCGTGCCCTGGCCCACCCTCGTGACCACCCTGACCTACGGCGTGCAG
TGCTTCAGCCGCTACCCCGACCACATGAAGCAGCACGACTTCTTCAAGTCCGCCATGCCCGAAGGCTACG
TCCAGGAGCGCACCATCTTCTTCAAGGACGACGGCAACTACAAGACCCGCGCCGAGGTGAAGTTCGAGGG
CGACACCCTGGTGAACCGCATCGAGCTGAAGGGCATCGACTTCAAGGAGGACGGCAACATCCTGGGGCAC
AAGCTGGAGTACAACTACAACAGCCACAACGTCTATATCATGGCCGACAAGCAGAAGAACGGCATCAAGG
TGAACTTCAAGATCCGCCACAACATCGAGGACGGCAGCGTGCAGCTCGCCGACCACTACCAGCAGAACAC
CCCCATCGGCGACGGCCCCGTGCTGCTGCCCGACAACCACTACCTGAGCACCCAGTCCGCCCTGAGCAAA
GACCCCAACGAGAAGCGCGATCACATGGTCCTGCTGGAGTTCGTGACCGCCGCCGGGATCACTCTCGGCA
TGGACGAGCTGTACAAGGAGGGCAGAGGAAGTCTTCTAACATGCGGTGACGTGGAGGAGAATCCCGGCCC
TACCGAGTACAAGCCCACGGTGCGCCTCGCCACCCGCGACGACGTCCCCCGGGCCGTACGCACCCTCGCC
GCCGCGTTCGCCGACTACCCCGCCACGCGCCACACCGTCGACCCGGACCGCCACATCGAGCGGGTCACCG
AGCTGCAAGAACTCTTCCTCACGCGCGTCGGGCTCGACATCGGCAAGGTGTGGGTCGCGGACGACGGCGC
CGCGGTGGCGGTCTGGACCACGCCGGAGAGCGTCGAAGCGGGGGCGGTGTTCGCCGAGATCGGCCCGCGC
ATGGCCGAGTTGAGCGGTTCCCGGCTGGCCGCGCAGCAACAGATGGAAGGCCTCCTGGCGCCGCACCGGC
CCAAGGAGCCCGCGTGGTTCCTGGCCACCGTCGGCGTCTCGCCCGACCACCAGGGCAAGGGTCTGGGCAG
CGCCGTCGTGCTCCCCGGAGTGGAGGCGGCCGAGCGCGCCGGGGTGCCCGCCTTCCTGGAGACCTCCGCG
CCCCGCAACCTCCCCTTCTACGAGCGGCTCGGCTTCACCGTCACCGCCGACGTCGAGGTGCCCGAAGGAC
CGCGCACCTGGTGCATGACCCGCAAGCCCGGTGCCTGACACTCCTCAGGTGCAGGCTGCCTATCAGAAGG
TGGTGGCTGGTGTGGCCAATGCCCTGGCTCACAAATACCACTGAGATCTTTTTCCCTCTGCCAAAAATTA
TGGGGACATCATGAAGCCCCTTGAGCATCTGACTTCTGGCTAATAAAGGAAATTTATTTTCATTGCAATA
GTGTGTTGGAATTTTTTGTGTCTCTCACTCGGAAGGACATATGGGAGGGCAAATCATTTAAAACATCAGA
ATGAGTATTTGGTTTAGAGTTTGGCAACATATGCCCATATGCTGGCTGCCATGAACAAAGGTTGGCTATA
AAGAGGTCATCAGTATATGAAACAGCCCCCTGCTGTCCATTCCTTATTCCATAGAAAAGCCTTGACTTGA
GGTTAGATTTTTTTTATATTTTGTTTTGTGTTATTTTTTTCTTTAACATCCCTAAAATTTTCCTTACATG
TTTTACTAGCCAGATTTTTCCTCCTCTCCTGACTACTCCCAGTCATAGCTGTCCCTCTTCTCTTATGGAG
ATCCCTCGACCTGCAGCCCAAGCTTGGATCCCTCGACTTTTGTTACTTTATAGAAGAAATTTTGAGTTTT
TGTTTTTTTTTAATAAATAAATAAACATAAATAAATTGTTTGTTGAATTTATTATTAGTATGTAAGTGTA
AATATAATAAAACTTAATATCTATTCAAATTAATAAATAAACCTCGATATACAGACCGATAAAACACATG
CGTCAATTTTACGCATGATTATCTTTAACGTACGTCACAATATGATTATCTTTCTAGGGTTAACCTAGTA
TACGCGTATGCGGCCGCTTAATTAATCCAGCTTTTGTTCCCTTTAGTGAGGGTTAATTGCGCGCTTGGCG
TAATCATGGTCATAGCTGTTTCCTGTGTGAAATTGTTATCCGCTCACAATTCCACACAACATACGAGCCG
GAAGCATAAAGTGTAAAGCCTGGGGTGCCTAATGAGTGAGCTAACTCACATTAA
